>Addgene plasmid #40271 | prLCA-Citrine | depositor full sequence | sequence record 51573 | prLCA-Citrine sequence 5471 bps
CTCGAGGCATGGCTGAGTTGGATCCATTTGGCGCTCCCGCCGGTGCGCCCGGTGGCCCCGCGCTCGGGAA
CGGGGTGGCGGGCGCCGGCGAGGAAGACCCGGCCGCGGCCTTCTTGGCGCAGCAGGAGAGTGAGATTGCG
GGCATAGAGAACGACGAGGCCTTCGCCATCCTAGACGGCGGCGCCCCCGGGCCGCAGGCACACGGCGAGC
CGCCGGGGGGTCCTGATGCGGTTGATGGAGTGATGAATGGCGAATACTACCAGGAGAGCAATGGTCCAAC
AGACAGTTACGCAGCCATTTCAGAAGTGGATCGGTTGCAGTCAGAGCCTGAAAGTATCCGTAAGTGGAGA
GAAGAGCAGACAGAGCGCCTGGAAGCCCTCGATGCCAATTCTCGGAAGCAGGAAGCAGAGTGGAAAGAAA
AGGCAGTGAAGGAGCTGGAAGAGTGGTACGCAAGGCAGGATGAGCAGCTACAGAAGACAAAAGCCAGCAA
CAGGGTGGCAGATGAAGCTTTCTACAAACAACCCTTCGCTGACGTGATTGGTTATGTCACAAACATAAAC
CATCCTTGCTACAGCCTAGAACAGGCAGCAGAAGAAGCCTTTGTAAACGACATTGACGAGTCATCCCCAG
GCACTGAGTGGGAGCGGGTGGCCCGCCTGTGTGACTTTAACCCCAAGTCCAGCAAACAGGCCAAAGATGT
CTCTCGCATGCGCTCAGTCCTCATCTCCCTGAAGCAGGCGCCCCTGGTGCATTGAAGAATTCTGCAGTCG
ACGGTACCGCGGGCCCGGGATCCACCGGATCTAGATAACTGATCATAATCAGCCATACCACATTTGTAGA
GGTTTTACTTGCTTTAAAAAACCTCCCACACCTCCCCCTGAACCTGAAACATAAAATGAATGCAATTGTT
GTTGTTAACTTGTTTATTGCAGCTTATAATGGTTACAAATAAAGCAATAGCATCACAAATTTCACAAATA
AAGCATTTTTTTCACTGCATTCTAGTTGTGGTTTGTCCAAACTCATCAATGTATCTTAAGGCGTAAATTG
TAAGCGTTAATATTTTGTTAAAATTCGCGTTAAATTTTTGTTAAATCAGCTCATTTTTTAACCAATAGGC
CGAAATCGGCAAAATCCCTTATAAATCAAAAGAATAGACCGAGATAGGGT
[37 nt withheld, positions 1171-1207]
AAAGAACGTGGACTCCAACGTCAAAGG
[49 nt withheld, positions 1235-1283]
T
[91 nt withheld, positions 1285-1375]
G
[124 nt withheld, positions 1377-1500]
CAGGTGGCACTTTTCGGGGAAATGTGCGCGGAACCCCTATTTGTTTATTTTTCTAAATACATTCAAATAT
GTATCCGCTCATGAGACAATAACCCTGATAAATGCTTCAATAATATTGAAAAAGGAAGAGTCCTGAGGCG
GAAAGAACCAGCTGTGGAATGTGTGTCAGTTAGGGTGTGGAAAGTCCCCAGGCTCCCCAGCAGGCAGAAG
TATGCAAAGCATGCATCTCAATTAGTCAGCAACCAGGTGTGGAAAGTCCCCAGGCTCCCCAGCAGGCAGA
AGTATGCAAAGCATGCATCTCAATTAGTCAGCAACCATAGTCCCGCCCCTAACTCCGCCCATCCCGCCCC
TAACTCCGCCCAGTTCCGCCCATTCTCCGCCCCATGGCTGACTAATTTTTTTTATTTATGCAGAGGCCGA
GGCCGCCTCGGCCTCTGAGCTATTCCAGAAGTAGTGAGGAGGCTTTTTTGGAGGCCTAGGCTTTTGCAAA
GATCGATCAAGAGACAGGATGAGGATCGTTTCGCATGATTGAACAAGATGGATTGCACGCAGGTTCTCCG
GCCGCTTGGGTGGAGAGGCTATTCGGCTATGACTGGGCACAACAGACAATCGGCTGCTCTGATGCCGCCG
TGTTCCGGCTGTCAGCGCAGGGGCGCCCGGTTCTTTTTGTCAAGACCGACCTGTCCGGTGCCCTGAATGA
ACTGCAAGACGAGGCAGCGCGGCTATCGTGGCTGGCCACGACGGGCGTTCCTTGCGCAGCTGTGCTCGAC
GTTGTCACTGAAGCGGGAAGGGACTGGCTGCTATTGGGCGAAGTGCCGGGGCAGGATCTCCTGTCATCTC
ACCTTGCTCCTGCCGAGAAAGTATCCATCATGGCTGATGCAATGCGGCGGCTGCATACGCTTGATCCGGC
TACCTGCCCATTCGACCACCAAGCGAAACATCGCATCGAGCGAGCACGTACTCGGATGGAAGCCGGTCTT
GTCGATCAGGATGATCTGGACGAAGAGCATCAGGGGCTCGCGCCAGCCGAACTGTTCGCCAGGCTCAAGG
CGAGCATGCCCGACGGCGAGGATCTCGTCGTGACCCATGGCGATGCCTGCTTGCCGAATATCATGGTGGA
AAATGGCCGCTTTTCTGGATTCATCGACTGTGGCCGGCTGGGTGTGGCGGACCGCTATCAGGACATAGCG
TTGGCTACCCGTGATATTGCTGAAGAGCTTGGCGGCGAATGGGCTGACCGCTTCCTCGTGCTTTACGGTA
TCGCCGCTCCCGATTCGCAGCGCATCGCCTTCTATCGCCTTCTTGACGAGTTCTTCTGAGCGGGACTCTG
GGGTTCGAAATGACCGACCAAGCGACGCCCAACCTGCCATCACGAGATTTCGATTCCACCGCCGCCTTCT
ATGAAAGGTTGGGCTTCGGAATCGTTTTCCGGGACGCCGGCTGGATGATCCTCCAGCGCGGGGATCTCAT
GCTGGAGTTCTTCGCCCACCCTAGGGGGAGGCTAACTGAAACACGGAAGGAGACAATACCGGAAGGAACC
CGCGCTATGACGGCAATAAAAAGACAGAATAAAACGCACGGTGTTGGGTCGTTTGTTCATAAACGCGGGG
TTCGGTCCCAGGGCTGGCACTCTGTCGATACCCCACCGAGACCCCATTGGGGCCAATACGCCCGCGTTTC
TTCCTTTTCCCCACCCCACCCCCCAAGTTCGGGTGAAGGCCCAGGGCTCGCAGCCAACGTCGGGGCGGCA
GGCCCTGCCATAGCCTCAGGTTACTCATATATACTTTAGATTGATTTAAAACTTCATTTTTAATTTAAAA
GGATCTAGGTGAAGATCCTTTTTGATAATCTCATGACCAAAATCCCTTAACGTGAGTTTTCGTTCCACTG
AGCGTCAGACCCCGTAGAAAAGATCAAAGGATCTTCTTGAGATCCTTTTTTTCTGCGCGTAATCTGCTGC
TTGCAAACAAAAAAACCACCGCTACCAGCGGTGGTTTGTTTGCCGGATCAAGAGCTACCAACTCTTTTTC
CGAAGGTAACTGGCTTCAGCAGAGCGCAGATACCAAATACTGTCCTTCTAGTGTAGCCGTAGTTAGGCCA
CCACTTCAAGAACTCTGTAGCACCGCCTACATACCTCGCTCTGCTAATCCTGTTACCAGTGGCTGCTGCC
AGTGGCGATAAGTCGTGTCTTACCGGGTTGGACTCAAGACGATAGTTACCGGATAAGGCGCAGCGGTCGG
GCTGAACGGGGGGTTCGTGCACACAGCCCAGCTTGGAGCGAACGACCTACACCGAACTGAGATACCTACA
GCGTGAGCTATGAGAAAGCGCCACGCTTCCCGAAGGGAGAAAGGCGGACAGGTATCCGGTAAGCGGCAGG
GTCGGAACAGGAGAGCGCACGAGGGAGCTTCCAGGGGGAAACGCCTGGTATCTTTATAGTCCTGTCGGGT
TTCGCCACCTCTGACTTGAGCGTCGATTTTTGTGATGCTCGTCAGGGGGGCGGAGCCTATGGAAAAACGC
CAGCAACGCGGCCTTTTTACGGTTCCTGGCCTTTTGCTGGCCTTTTGCTCACATGTTCTTTCCTGCGTTA
TCCCCTGATTCTGTGGATAACCGTATTACCGCCATGCATTAGTTATTAATAGTAATCAATTACGGGGTCA
TTAGTTCATAGCCCATATATGGAGTTCCGCGTTACATAACTTACGGTAAATGGCCCGCCTGGCTGACCGC
CCAACGACCCCCGCCCATTGACGTCAATAATGACGTATGTTCCCATAGTAACGCCAATAGGGACTTTCCA
TTGACGTCAATGGGTGGAGTATTTACGGTAAACTGCCCACTTGGCAGTACATCAAGTGTATCATATGCCA
AGTACGCCCCCTATTGACGTCAATGACGGTAAATGGCCCGCCTGGCATTATGCCCAGTACATGACCTTAT
GGGACTTTCCTACTTGGCAGTACATCTACGTATTAGTCATCGCTATTACCATGGTGATGCGGTTTTGGCA
GTACATCAATGGGCGTGGATAGCGGTTTGACTCACGGGGATTTCCAAGTCTCCACCCCATTGACGTCAAT
GGGAGTTTGTTTTGGCACCAAAATCAACGGGACTTTCCAAAATGTCGTAACAACTCCGCCCCATTGACGC
AAATGGGCGGTAGGCGTGTACGGTGGGAGGTCTATATAAGCAGAGCTGGTTTAGTGAACCGTCAGATCCG
CTAGCGCTACCGGTCGCCACCATGGTGAGCAAGGGCGAGGAGCTGTTCACCGGGGTGGTGCCCATCCTGG
TCGAGCTGGACGGCGACGTAAACGGCCACAAGTTCAGCGTGTCCGGCGAGGGCGAGGGCGATGCCACCTA
CGGCAAGCTGACCCTGAAGTTCATCTGCACCACCGGCAAGCTGCCCGTGCCCTGGCCCACCCTCGTGACC
ACCTTCGGCTACGGCCTGATGTGCTTCGCCCGCTACCCCGACCACATGAAGCAGCACGACTTCTTCAAGT
CCGCCATGCCCGAAGGCTACGTCCAGGAGCGCACCATCTTCTTCAAGGACGACGGCAACTACAAGACCCG
CGCCGAGGTGAAGTTCGAGGGCGACACCCTGGTGAACCGCATCGAGCTGAAGGGCATCGACTTCAAGGAG
GACGGCAACATCCTGGGGCACAAGCTGGAGTACAACTACAACAGCCACAACGTCTATATCATGGCCGACA
AGCAGAAGAACGGCATCAAGGTGAACTTCAAGATCCGCCACAACATCGAGGACGGCAGCGTGCAGCTCGC
CGACCACTACCAGCAGAACACCCCCATCGGCGACGGCCCCGTGCTGCTGCCCGACAACCACTACCTGAGC
TACCAGTCCAAACTGAGCAAAGACCCCAACGAGAAGCGCGATCACATGGTCCTGCTGGAGTTCGTGACCG
CCGCCGGGATCACTCTCGGCATGGACGAGCTGTACAAGTCCGGACTCAGAT
Features (pLannotate 1.2.2; 16 found; start..end, strand, type, name):
      9..752     +  CDS            Clta: CLCA_RAT - Experimental evidence at protein level: Swiss-Prot protein existence level 1. Clathrin is the major protein of the polyhedral coat of coated pits and vesicles. Acts as component of the TACC3/ch- TOG/clathrin complex proposed to contribute to stabilization of kinetochore fibers of the mitotic spindle by acting as inter- microtubule bridge (By similarity). From Rattus norvegicus (Rat).
    757..793     +  misc_feature   MCS (fragment): multiple cloning site
    810..894     +  CDS            large T antigen (fragment): large T antigen from SV40 (simian virus 40)
    917..1038    +  polyA_signal   SV40 poly(A) signal: SV40 polyadenylation signal
   1072..1500    -  rep_origin     f1 ori (sequence partly withheld): f1 bacteriophage origin of replication; arrow indicates direction of (+) strand synthesis
   1527..1631    +  promoter       AmpR promoter: bla
   1633..1990    +  promoter       SV40 promoter: SV40 enhancer and early promoter
   2025..2819    +  CDS            NeoR/KanR: aminoglycoside phosphotransferase from Tn5; aph(3')-II (or nptII); confers resistance to neomycin, kanamycin, and G418 (Geneticin®)
   2840..2992    +  CDS            ble (fragment): BLE_KLEPN - Experimental evidence at protein level: Swiss-Prot protein existence level 1. Binding protein with a strong affinity to the bleomycin family of antibiotics. Binds to CL990; an antimitotic-antibiotic compound. From Klebsiella pneumoniae.
   3051..3098    +  polyA_signal   HSV TK poly(A) signal: herpes simplex virus thymidine kinase polyadenylation signal (Cole and Stacy, 1985)
   3189..3205    -  polyA_signal   bGH poly(A) signal (fragment): bovine growth hormone polyadenylation signal
   3427..4015    +  rep_origin     ori: high-copy-number ColE1/pMB1/pBR322/pUC origin of replication
   4190..4493    +  enhancer       CMV enhancer: human cytomegalovirus immediate early enhancer
   4494..4697    +  promoter       CMV promoter: human cytomegalovirus (CMV) immediate early promoter
   4742..5458    +  CDS            mCitrine: mCitrine is a basic (constitutively fluorescent) yellow fluorescent protein published in 2001, derived from Aequorea victoria.
   5459..6       +  misc_feature   MCS (fragment) (across the origin): multiple cloning site
