[The description below was written by a language model from this plasmid's Addgene catalogue record and pLannotate feature annotations shown in this document.]
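Description:
prLCA-Citrine is a mammalian expression plasmid built on the Clontech pEYFP-C1 backbone that produces rat clathrin light chain A (Clta) fused at its N-terminus to the yellow fluorescent protein mCitrine. In the 5,471 bp depositor sequence, the human cytomegalovirus immediate-early enhancer and promoter drive the mCitrine coding sequence. A short remnant of the multiple cloning site spans the numbering origin of the circular map and links mCitrine to the 744 bp Clta open reading frame. Another polylinker fragment and the SV40 polyadenylation signal follow the insert and terminate the transcript. The cloning method is not recorded.

The plasmid replicates in E. coli from a high-copy ColE1/pUC-type origin and also carries an f1 phage origin, which allows single-stranded DNA production. One Tn5 aminoglycoside phosphotransferase gene (NeoR/KanR) provides selection in both hosts. A bacterial bla-type promoter expresses it for kanamycin resistance in bacteria. The adjacent SV40 enhancer/early promoter, paired with an HSV thymidine kinase polyadenylation signal, expresses it in mammalian cells for G418 selection of stable transfectants. The small annotated fragments of SV40 large T antigen, ble and the bGH poly(A) signal appear to be partial sequence matches within backbone regions rather than functional elements.

Clathrin light chain is a component of the coat of coated pits and vesicles, so the fluorescent fusion labels clathrin-coated structures in live or fixed cells. The associated publication concerns EGFR signalling and ERBB2-mediated retention at the plasma membrane, which is consistent with use of the construct as a marker of clathrin-dependent endocytosis in imaging studies.
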