Addgene plasmid #40271: prLCA-Citrine
Depositing lab: Martin Offterdinger. Depositing organization: Medical University of Innsbruck. Publication: Prolonged EGFR signaling by ERBB2-mediated sequestration at the plasma membrane. Offterdinger M, Bastiaens PI. Traffic. 2008 Jan;9(1):147-55. Epub 2007 Nov 13. 10.1111/j.1600-0854.2007.00665.x PubMed 17956594.
Backbone
  Vector backbone: pEYFP-C1
  Backbone manufacturer: Clontech
  Vector type: Mammalian Expression
  Selectable markers: Neomycin (select with G418)
Growth in bacteria
  Bacterial resistance: Kanamycin, 50 μg/mL
  Growth temperature: 37°C
  Growth strain: XL1 Blue
  Copy number: High Copy
Gene/Insert
  Gene/Insert name: Clta (alt name: clathrin, light chain A)
  Species: R. norvegicus (rat)
  Insert size (bp): 744
  GenBank ID: M15882
  Entrez Gene: Clta (a.k.a. LCA1, LCA2, LCA3)
  Promoter: CMV
  Tag / fusion protein: mCitrine (N terminal on insert)
  Cloning method: Unknown
  Sequencing primers: 5′ CMV
Terms and licenses: Academic/Nonprofit Terms; Industry Terms: Not Available to Industry
How to cite: prLCA-Citrine was a gift from Martin Offterdinger (Addgene plasmid # 40271 ; http://n2t.net/addgene:40271 ; RRID:Addgene_40271)
