>Addgene plasmid #40271 | prLCA-Citrine | addgene partial sequence | sequence record 53443 | EGFP-C 5'-CATGGTCCTGCTGGAGTTCGTG-3'
AGCTGTCAGTCCGGACTCAGATCTCGAGGCATGGCTGAGTTGGATCCATTTGGCGCTCCCGCCGGTGCGC
CCGGTGGCCCCGCGCTCGGGAACGGGGTGGCGGGCGCCGGCGAGGAAGACCCGGCCGCGGCCTTCTTGGC
GCAGCAGGAGAGTGAGATTGCGGGCATAGAGAACGACGAGGCCTTCGCCATCCTAGACGGCGGCGCCCCC
GGGCCGCAGGCACACGGCGAGCCGCCGGGGGGTCCTGATGCGGTTGATGGAGTGATGAATGGCGAATACT
ACCAGGAGAGCAATGGTCCAACAGACAGTTACGCAGCCATTTCAGAAGTGGATCGGTTGCAGTCAGAGCC
TGAAAGTATCCGTAAGTGGAGAGAAGAGCAGACAGAGCGCCTGGAAGCCCTCGATGCCAATTCTCGGAAG
CAGGAAGCAGAGTGGAAAGAAAAGGCAGTGAAGGAGCTGGAAGAGTGGTACGCAAGGCAGGATGAGCAGC
TACAGAAGACAAAAGCCAGCAACAGGGTGGCAGATGAAGCTTTCTACAAACAACCCTTCGCTGACGTGAT
TGGTTATGTCACAAACATAAACCATCCTTGCTACAGCCTAGAACAGGCAGCAGAAGAAGCCTTTGTAAAC
GACATTGACGAGTCATCCCCAGGCACTGAGTGGGAGCGGGTGGCCCGCCTGTGTGACTTTAACCCCAAGT
CCAGCAAACAGGCCAAAGATGTCTCTCGCATGCGCTCAGTCCTCATCTCCCTGAAGCAGGCGCCCCTGGT
GCATTGAAGAATTCTGCAGTCGACGGTACCGCGGGCCCGGGATCCACCGGATCTAGATAACTGATCATAA
TCAGCCATACCACATTTGTAGAGGTTTTACTTGCTT
